>Addgene plasmid #216114 | pC3.1_CAG_oROS-Gr_LF(C199S) | addgene full sequence | sequence record 430078 | Addgene NGS Result
AGCAATAAACCAGCCAGCCGGAAGGGCCGAGCGCAGAAGTGGTCCTGCAACTTTATCCGCCTCCATCCAG
TCTATTAATTGTTGCCGGGAAGCTAGAGTAAGTAGTTCGCCAGTTAATAGTTTGCGCAACGTTGTTGCCA
TTGCTACAGGCATCGTGGTGTCACGCTCGTCGTTTGGTATGGCTTCATTCAGCTCCGGTTCCCAACGATC
AAGGCGAGTTACATGATCCCCCATGTTGTGCAAAAAAGCGGTTAGCTCCTTCGGTCCTCCGATCGTTGTC
AGAAGTAAGTTGGCCGCAGTGTTATCACTCATGGTTATGGCAGCACTGCATAATTCTCTTACTGTCATGC
CATCCGTAAGATGCTTTTCTGTGACTGGTGAGTACTCAACCAAGTCATTCTGAGAATAGTGTATGCGGCG
ACCGAGTTGCTCTTGCCCGGCGTCAATACGGGATAATACCGCGCCACATAGCAGAACTTTAAAAGTGCTC
ATCATTGGAAAACGTTCTTCGGGGCGAAAACTCTCAAGGATCTTACCGCTGTTGAGATCCAGTTCGATGT
AACCCACTCGTGCACCCAACTGATCTTCAGCATCTTTTACTTTCACCAGCGTTTCTGGGTGAGCAAAAAC
AGGAAGGCAAAATGCCGCAAAAAAGGGAATAAGGGCGACACGGAAATGTTGAATACTCATACTCTTCCTT
TTTCAATATTATTGAAGCATTTATCAGGGTTATTGTCTCATGAGCGGATACATATTTGAATGTATTTAGA
AAAATAAACAAATAGGGGTTCCGCGCACATTTCCCCGAAAAGTGCCACCTGGGTCGACATTGATTATTGA
CTAGAGTCATCCTCATCGTCGACATTGATTATTGACTAGTTATTAATAGTAATCAATTACGGGGTCATTA
GTTCATAGCCCATATATGGAGTTCCGCGTTACATAACTTACGGTAAATGGCCCGCCTGGCTGACCGCCCA
ACGACCCCCGCCCATTGACGTCAATAATGACGTATGTTCCCATAGTAACGCCAATAGGGACTTTCCATTG
ACGTCAATGGGTGGAGTATTTACGGTAAACTGCCCACTTGGCAGTACATCAAGTGTATCATATGCCAAGT
ACGCCCCCTATTGACGTCAATGACGGTAAATGGCCCGCCTGGCATTATGCCCAGTACATGACCTTATGGG
ACTTTCCTACTTGGCAGTACATCTACGTATTAGTCATCGCTATTACCATGGTCGAGGTGAGCCCCACGTT
CTGCTTCACTCTCCCCATCTCCCCCCCCTCCCCACCCCCAATTTTGTATTTATTTATTTTTTAATTATTT
TGTGCAGCGATGGGGGCGGGGGGGGGGGGGGGGCGCGCCRGGGGGGGGGGGGGGGGGSGRGGGGSGGGGS
GGGGSGRGGCGGAGAGGTGCGGCGGCAGCCAATCAGAGCGGCGCGCTCCGAAAGTTTCCTTTTATGGCGA
GGCGGCGGCGGCGGCGGCCCTATAAAAAGCGAAGCGCGCGGCGGGCGGGAGTCGCTGCGCGCTGCCTTCG
CCCCGTGCCCCGCTCCGCCGCCGCCTCGCGCCGCCCGCCCCGGCTCTGACTGACCGCGTTACTCCCACAG
GTGAGCGGGCGGGACGGCCCTTCTCCTCCGGGCTGTAATTAGCGCTTGGTTTAATGACGGCTTGTTTCTT
TTCTGTGGCTGCGTGAAAGCCTTGAGGGGCTCCGGGAGGGCCCTTTGTGCGGGGGGAGCGGCTCGGGGGG
TGCGTGCGTGTGTGTGTGCGTGGGGAGCGCCGCGTGCGGCTCCGCGCTGCCCGGCGGCTGTGAGCGCTGC
GGGCGCGGCGCGGGGCTTTGTGCGCTCCGCAGTGTGCGCGAGGGGAGCGCGGCCGGGGGCGGTGCCCCGC
GGTGCGGGGGGGGCTGCGAGGGGAACAAAGGCTGCGTGCGGGGTGTGTGCGTGGGGGGGTGAGCAGGGGG
TGTGGGCGCGTCGGTCGGGCTGCAACCCCCCCTGCACCCCCCTCCCCGAGTTGCTGAGCACGGCCCGGCT
TCGGGTGCGGGGCTCCGTACGGGGCGTGGCGCGGGGCTCGCCGTGCCGGGCGGGGGGTGGCGGCAGGTGG
GGGTGCCGGGCGGGGCGGGGCCGCCTCGGGCCGGGGRGGGCTCGGGGGRGGGGCGCGGCGGCCCCCGGAG
CGCCGGCGGCTGTCGAGGCGCGGCGAGCCGCAGCCATTGCCTTTTATGGTAATCGTGCGAGAGGGCGCAG
GGACTTCCTTTGTCCCAAATCTGTGCGGAGCCGAAATCTGGGAGGCGCCGCCGCACCCCCTCTAGCGGGC
GCGGGGCGAAGCGGTGCGGCGCCGGCAGGAAGGAAATGGGCGGGGAGGGCCTTCGTGCGTCGCCGCGCCG
CCGTCCCCTTCTCCCTCTCCAGCCTCGGGGCTGTCCGCGGGGGGACGGCTGCCTTCGGGGGGGACGGGGC
AGGGCGGGGTTCGGCTTCTGGCGTGTGACCGGCGGCTCTAGAGCCTCTGCTAACCATGTTCATGCCTTCT
TCTTTTTCCTACAGCTCCTGGGCAACGTGCTGGTTATTGTGCTGTCTCATCATTTTGGCAAAGAATTCGG
TACCGCCACCATGGAGATGGCGAGCCAGCAGGGCGAGACGATGTCCGGACCGCTGCACATTGGTTTGATT
CCCACAGTTGGACCGTACCTGCTACCGCATATTATCCCTATGCTGCACCAGACCTTTCCAAAGCTGGAAA
TGTATCTGCATGAAGCACAGACCCACCAGTTACTGGCGCAACTGGACAGCGGCAAACTCGATTGCGTGAT
CCTCGCACTGGTGAAAGAGAGCGAAGCATTCATTGAAGTGCCGTTGTTTGATGAGCCAATGTTGCTGGCT
ATCTATGAAGATCACCCGTGGGCGAACCGCGAATGCGTACCGATGGCCGATCTGGCAGGGGAAAAACTGC
TGATGCTGGAAGATGGTCACAGTTTGCGCGATCAGGCAATGGGTTTCTGTTTTGAAGCCTCACTCGAGAA
CGTCTATATCAAGGCCGACAAGCAGAAGAACGGCATCAAGGCGAACTTCAAGATCCGCCACAACATCGAG
GACGGCGGCGTGCAGCTCGCCTACCACTACCAGCAGAACACCCCCATCGGCGACGGCCCCGTGCTGCTGC
CCGACAACCACTACCTGAGCGTGCAGTCCAAACTTTCGAAAGACCCCAACGAGAAGCGCGATCACATGGT
CCTGCTGGAGTTCGTGACCGCCGCCGGGATCACTCTCGGCATGGACGAGCTGTACAAGGGCGGTACCGGA
GGGAGCATGGTGAGCAAGGGCGAGGAGCTGTTCACCGGGGTGGTGCCCATCCTGGTCGAGCTGGACGGCG
ACGTAAACGGCCACAAGTTCAGCGTGTCCGGCGAGGGTGAGGGCGATGCCACCTACGGCAAGCTGACCCT
GAAGTTCATCTGCACCACCGGCAAGCTGCCCGTGCCCTGGCCCACCCTCGTGACCACCCTGACCTACGGC
GTGCAGTGCTTCAGCCGCTACCCCGACCACATGAAGCAGCACGACTTCTTCAAGTCCGCCATGCCCGAAG
GCTACATCCAGGAGCGCACCATCTTCTTCAAGGACGACGGCAACTACAAGACCCGCGCCGAGGTGAAGTT
CGAGGGCGACACCCTGGTGAACCGCATCGAGCTGAAGGGCATCGACTTCAAGGAGGACGGCAACATCCTG
GGGCACAAGCTGGAGTACAACCTGCCGGACCAACTGGGGGCGGATTACGATACACACTTCCGCGCGACCA
GCCTGGAAACTCTGCGCAACATGGTGGCGGCAGGTAGCGGGATCACTTTACTGCCAGCGCTGGCTGTGCC
GCCGGAGCGCAAACGCGATGGGGTTGTTTATCTGCCGTGCATTAAGCCGGAACCACGCCGCACTATTGGT
CTGGTTTATCGTCCTGGCTCACCGCTGCGCAGCCGCTATGAGCAGCTGGCAGAGGCCATCCGCGCAAGAA
TGGATGGCCATTTCGATAAAGTTTTAAAACAGGCGGTTGGTCTCCGGCCGATGGTGAGCAAGGGCGAGGA
GGATAACATGGCCATCATCAAGGAGTTCATGCGCTTCAAGGTGCACATGGAGGGCTCCGTGAACGGCCAC
GAGTTCGAGATCGAGGGCGAGGGCGAGGGCCGCCCCTACGAGGGCACCCAGACCGCCAAGCTGAAGGTGA
CCAAGGGTGGCCCCCTGCCCTTCGCCTGGGACATCCTGTCCCCTCAGTTCATGTACGGCTCCAAGGCCTA
CGTGAAGCACCCCGCCGACATCCCCGACTACTTGAAGCTGTCCTTCCCCGAGGGCTTCAAGTGGGAGCGC
GTGATGAACTTCGAGGACGGCGGCGTGGTGACCGTGACCCAGGACTCCTCCCTGCAGGACGGCGAGTTCA
TCTACAAGGTGAAGCTGCGCGGCACCAACTTCCCCTCCGACGGCCCCGTAATGCAGAAGAAGACCATGGG
CTGGGAGGCCTCCTCCGAGCGGATGTACCCCGAGGACGGCGCCCTGAAGGGCGAGATCAAGCAGAGGCTG
AAGCTGAAGGACGGCGGCCACTACGACGCTGAGGTCAAGACCACCTACAAGGCCAAGAAGCCCGTGCAGC
TGCCCGGCGCCTACAACGTCAACATCAAGTTGGACATCACCTCCCACAACGAGGACTACACCATCGTGGA
ACAGTACGAACGCGCCGAGGGCCGCCACTCCACCGGCGGCATGGACGAGCTGTACAAGTCCGGAAACTAA
TGTACAAGTAAAGCGGCCCCGGACTCGAGGCCGCAGGTAAGTATCAAGGTTACAAGACAGGTTTAAGGAG
ACCAATAGAAACTGGGCTTGTCGAGACAGAGAAGACTCTTGCGTTTCTGATAGGCACCTATTGGTCTTAC
TGACATCCACTTTGCCTTTCTCTCCACAGGTGTCGACAATCAACCTCTGGATTACAAAATTTGTGAAAGA
TTGACTGGTATTCTTAACTATGTTGCTCCTTTTACGCTATGTGGATACGCTGCTTTAATGCCTTTGTATC
ATGCTATTGCTTCCCGTATGGCTTTCATTTTCTCCTCCTTGTATAAATCCTGGTTGCTGTCTCTTTATGA
GGAGTTGTGGCCCGTTGTCAGGCAACGTGGCGTGGTGTGCACTGTGTTTGCTGACGCAACCCCCACTGGT
TGGGGCATTGCCACCACCTGTCAGCTCCTTTCCGGGACTTTCGCTTTCCCCCTCCCTATTGCCACGGCGG
AACTCATCGCCGCCTGCCTTGCCCGCTGCTGGACAGGGGCTCGGCTGTTGGGCACTGACAATTCCGTGGT
GTTGTCGGGGAAGCTGACGTCCTTTCCATGGCTGCTCGCCTGTGTTGCCACCTGGATTCTGCGCGGGACG
TCCTTCTGCTACGTCCCTTCGGCCCTCAATCCAGCGGACCTTCCTTCCCGCGGCCTGCTGCCGGCTCTGC
GGCCTCTTCCGCGTCTTCGCCTTCGCCCTCAGACGAGTCGGATCTCCCTTTGGGCCGCCTCCCCGCCTGG
AATTCGAGCTCGGTACGATCAGCCTCGACTGTGCCTTCTAGTTGCCAGCCATCTGTTGTTTGCCCCTCCC
CCGTGCCTTCCTTGACCCTGGAAGGTGCCACTCCCACTGTCCTTTCCTAATAAAATGAGGAAATTGCATC
GCATTGTCTGAGTAGGTGTCATTCTATTCTGGGGGGTGGGGTGGGGCAGGACAGCAAGGGGGAGGATTGG
GAAGACAATAGCCCAGCTTTTGTTCCCTTTAGTGAGGGTTAATTGCGCGCTTGGCGTAATCATGGTCATA
GCTGTTTCCTGTGTGAAATTGTTATCCGCTAATTCACTCCTCAGGTGCAGGCTGCCTATCAGAAGGTGGT
GGCTGGTGTGGCCAATGCCCTGGCTCACAAATACCACTGAGATCGATCTTTTTCCCTCTGCCAAAAATTA
TGGGGACATCATGAAGCCCCTTGAGCATCTGACTTCTGGCTAATAAAGGAAATTTATTTTCATTGCAATA
GTGTGTTGGAATTTTTTGTGTCTCTCACTCGGAAGGACATATGGGAGGGCAAATCATTTAAAACATCAGA
ATGAGTATTTGGTTTAGAGTTTGGCAACATATGCCCATATGCTGGCTGCCATGAACAAAGGTTGGCTATA
AAGAGGTCATCAGTATATGAAACAGCCCCCTGCTGTCCATTCCTTATTCCATAGAAAAGCCTTGACTTGA
GGTTAGATTTTTTTTATATTTTGTTTTGTGTTATTTTTTTCTTTAACATCCCTAAAATTTTCCTTACATG
TTTTACTAGCCAGATTTTTCCTCCTCTCCTGACTACTCCCAGTCATAGCTGTCCCTCTTCTCTTATGGAG
ATCCCTCGACCTGCAGCCCAAGCTTGGCGTAATCATGGTCATAGCTGTTTCCTGTGTGAAATTGTTATCC
GCTCACAATTCCACACAACATACGAGCCGGAAGCATAAAGTGTAAAGCCTGGGGTGCCTAATGAGTGAGC
TAACTCACATTAATTGCGTTGCGCTCACTGCCCGCTTTCCAGTCGGGAAACCTGTCGTGCCAGCGGATCC
GCATCTCAATTAGTCAGCAACCATAGTCCCGCCCCTAACTCCGCCCATCCCGCCCCTAACTCCGCCCAGT
TCCGCCCATTCTCCGCCCCATGGCTGACTAATTTTTTTTATTTATGCAGAGGCCGAGGCCGCCTCGGCCT
CTGAGCTATTCCAGAAGTAGTGAGGAGGCTTTTTTGGAGGCCTAGGCTTTTGCAAAAAGCTAACTTGTTT
ATTGCAGCTTATAATGGTTACAAATAAAGCAATAGCATCACAAATTTCACAAATAAAGCATTTTTTTCAC
TGCATTCTAGTTGTGGTTTGTCCAAACTCATCAATGTATCTTATCATGTCTGGATCCGCTGCATTAATGA
ATCGGCCAACGCGCGGGGAGAGGCGGTTTGCGTATTGGGCGCTCTTCCGCTTCCTCGCTCACTGACTCGC
TGCGCTCGGTCGTTCGGCTGCGGCGAGCGGTATCAGCTCACTCAAAGGCGGTAATACGGTTATCCACAGA
ATCAGGGGATAACGCAGGAAAGAACATGTGAGCAAAAGGCCAGCAAAAGGCCAGGAACCGTAAAAAGGCC
GCGTTGCTGGCGTTTTTCCATAGGCTCCGCCCCCCTGACGAGCATCACAAAAATCGACGCTCAAGTCAGA
GGTGGCGAAACCCGACAGGACTATAAAGATACCAGGCGTTTCCCCCTGGAAGCTCCCTCGTGCGCTCTCC
TGTTCCGACCCTGCCGCTTACCGGATACCTGTCCGCCTTTCTCCCTTCGGGAAGCGTGGCGCTTTCTCAT
AGCTCACGCTGTAGGTATCTCAGTTCGGTGTAGGTCGTTCGCTCCAAGCTGGGCTGTGTGCACGAACCCC
CCGTTCAGCCCGACCGCTGCGCCTTATCCGGTAACTATCGTCTTGAGTCCAACCCGGTAAGACACGACTT
ATCGCCACTGGCAGCAGCCACTGGTAACAGGATTAGCAGAGCGAGGTATGTAGGCGGTGCTACAGAGTTC
TTGAAGTGGTGGCCTAACTACGGCTACACTAGAAGAACAGTATTTGGTATCTGCGCTCTGCTGAAGCCAG
TTACCTTCGGAAAAAGAGTTGGTAGCTCTTGATCCGGCAAACAAACCACCGCTGGTAGCGGTGGTTTTTT
TGTTTGCAAGCAGCAGATTACGCGCAGAAAAAAAGGATCTCAAGAAGATCCTTTGATCTTTTCTACGGGG
TCTGACGCTCAGTGGAACGAAAACTCACGTTAAGGGATTTTGGTCATGAGATTATCAAAAAGGATCTTCA
CCTAGATCCTTTTAAATTAAAAATGAAGTTTTAAATCAATCTAAAGTATATATGAGTAAACTTGGTCTGA
CAGTTACCAATGCTTAATCAGTGAGGCACCTATCTCAGCGATCTGTCTATTTCGTTCATCCATAGTTGCC
TGACTCCCCGTCGTGTAGATAACTACGATACGGGAGGGCTTACCATCTGGCCCCAGTGCTGCAATGATAC
CGCGAGACCCACGCTCACCGGCTCCAGATTTATC
Features (pLannotate 1.2.2; 26 found; start..end, strand, type, name):
    691..795     -  promoter       AmpR promoter: bla
    826..844     +  enhancer       CMV enhancer (fragment): human cytomegalovirus immediate early enhancer
    861..1240    +  enhancer       CMV enhancer: human cytomegalovirus immediate early enhancer
   1242..1517    +  promoter       chicken β-actin promoter: No description available
   1518..2534    +  intron         chimeric intron: chimera between introns from chicken β-actin and rabbit β-globin
   2601..2981    +  CDS            HyPerRed (fragment): red fluorescent genetically encoded indicator for H2O2 ()
   2997..3731    +  CDS            cEGFP: cEGFP is a basic (constitutively fluorescent) green fluorescent protein published in 2008, derived from Aequorea victoria.
   3747..4028    +  CDS            HyPerRed (fragment): red fluorescent genetically encoded indicator for H2O2 ()
   4041..4748    +  CDS            mCherry: mCherry is a basic (constitutively fluorescent) red fluorescent protein published in 2004, derived from Discosoma sp.. It is reported to be a very rapidly-maturing monomer with low acid sensitivity.
   4797..4929    +  intron         chimeric intron: chimera between introns from human β-globin and immunoglobulin heavy chain genes
   4938..5526    +  misc_feature   WPRE: woodchuck hepatitis virus posttranscriptional regulatory element
   5530..5546    +  misc_feature   MCS (fragment): pUC18/19 multiple cloning site
   5559..5670    +  polyA_signal   bGH poly(A) signal: bovine growth hormone polyadenylation signal
   5766..5784    -  promoter       T3 promoter: promoter for bacteriophage T3 RNA polymerase
   5843..5917    +  CDS            HBB (fragment): HBB_PONPY - Experimental evidence at transcript level: Swiss-Prot protein existence level 2. Involved in oxygen transport from the lung to the various peripheral tissues. From Pongo pygmaeus (Bornean orangutan).
   5992..6047    +  polyA_signal   β-globin poly(A) signal: rabbit β-globin polyadenylation signal (Gil and Proudfoot, 1987)
   6432..6448    -  protein_bind   lac operator: The lac repressor binds to the lac operator to inhibit transcription in E. coli. This inhibition can be relieved by adding lactose or isopropyl-β-D-thiogalactopyranoside (IPTG). lac repressor encoded by lacI
   6456..6486    -  promoter       lac promoter: promoter for the E. coli lac operon
   6501..6522    -  protein_bind   CAP binding site: CAP binding activates transcription in the presence of cAMP. E. coli catabolite activator protein
   6535..6574    -  CDS            lacI (fragment): lac repressor; lacI; The lac repressor binds to the lac operator to inhibit transcription in E. coli. This inhibition can be relieved by adding lactose or isopropyl-β-D-thiogalactopyranoside (IPTG).
   6581..6603    +  promoter       SV40 promoter (fragment): SV40 enhancer and early promoter
   6627..6762    +  rep_origin     SV40 ori: SV40 origin of replication
   6782..6916    +  polyA_signal   SV40 poly(A) signal: SV40 polyadenylation signal
   6918..6972    -  CDS            lacI (fragment): lac repressor; lacI; The lac repressor binds to the lac operator to inhibit transcription in E. coli. This inhibition can be relieved by adding lactose or isopropyl-β-D-thiogalactopyranoside (IPTG).
   7155..7743    -  rep_origin     ori: high-copy-number ColE1/pMB1/pBR322/pUC origin of replication
   7914..690     -  CDS            AmpR (across the origin): β-lactamase; bla; confers resistance to ampicillin, carbenicillin, and related antibiotics
