[The description below was written by a language model from this plasmid's Addgene catalogue record and pLannotate feature annotations shown in this document.]
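Description:
pC3.1_CAG_oROS-Gr_LF(C199S) is a mammalian expression plasmid, catalogued as built on a pcDNA3.1 backbone, that encodes a loss-of-function control version of the ratiometric, genetically encoded hydrogen peroxide sensor oROS-Gr. It is propagated in E. coli at high copy from a ColE1/pUC-type origin, with ampicillin selection provided by the β-lactamase gene and its own promoter. The catalogue gives a size of 8045 bp, while the sequenced record is slightly longer at 8,084 nt. No mammalian selection marker is annotated. An SV40 origin and an SV40 poly(A) signal are present, but only a fragment of the SV40 promoter, along with lac promoter/operator remnants.

Expression is driven by the CAG promoter, annotated as the CMV immediate-early enhancer, the chicken β-actin promoter and the chimeric β-actin/β-globin intron. The coding region is annotated as two segments matching the peroxide indicator HyPerRed flanking a GFP-type green fluorescent protein. This pattern fits a sensor in which the fluorophore is inserted into a peroxide-sensing domain, and the E. coli species entry suggests that domain is bacterial. An mCherry sequence follows, presumably serving as the peroxide-insensitive red reference for the green/red ratio readout. The C199S substitution in the name marks the loss-of-function change, though the record does not explain its mechanism. Downstream lie a second short chimeric intron, a WPRE that enhances transcript stability and expression, and a bGH poly(A) signal, followed by rabbit β-globin poly(A) sequence.

The construct is typically used by transfection into mammalian cells as a negative control alongside functional oROS-Gr, to distinguish genuine peroxide-dependent signals from artefacts.
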