Addgene plasmid #216114: pC3.1_CAG_oROS-Gr_LF(C199S)
Purpose: Expresses the loss-of-function version of the genetically encoded, ratiometric hydrogen peroxide sensor oROS-Gr in mamalian cells.
Depositing lab: Andre Berndt. Publication: Structure-guided engineering of a fast genetically encoded sensor for real-time H(2)O(2) monitoring. Lee JD, Won W, Kimball K, Wang Y, Yeboah F, Evitts KM, Neiswanger C, Schattauer S, Rappleye M, Bremner SB, Chun C, Smith N, Mack DL, Young JE, Lee CJ, Chavkin C, Berndt A. bioRxiv [Preprint]. 2024 Feb 4:2024.01.31.578117. doi: 10.1101/2024.01.31.578117. PubMed 38352381.
Backbone
  Vector backbone: pCDNA3.1
  Total vector size (bp): 8045
  Vector type: Mammalian Expression
Growth in bacteria
  Bacterial resistance: Ampicillin, 100 μg/mL
  Growth temperature: 37°C
  Growth strain: DH5alpha
  Copy number: High Copy
Gene/Insert
  Gene/Insert name: oROS-Gr_LF(C199S)
  Species: E.Coli
  Promoter: CAG
  Cloning method: Gibson Cloning
  Sequencing primers: 5′ atgaagacgatcatcgccctgagc
Terms and licenses: Academic/Nonprofit Terms; Industry Terms: Not Available to Industry
Depositor comments: Please visit https://pubmed.ncbi.nlm.nih.gov/38352381/ for bioRxiv preprint.
How to cite: pC3.1_CAG_oROS-Gr_LF(C199S) was a gift from Andre Berndt (Addgene plasmid # 216114 ; http://n2t.net/addgene:216114 ; RRID:Addgene_216114)
